Addgene plasmid #170702: tetO-SNAI2
Purpose: doxycycline-inducible overexpression of SNAI2
Depositing lab: Paul Burridge. Depositing organization: Northwestern University. Publication: A novel transcription factor combination for direct reprogramming to a spontaneously contracting human cardiomyocyte-like state. Romero-Tejeda M, Fonoudi H, Weddle CJ, DeKeyser JM, Lenny B, Fetterman KA, Magdy T, Sapkota Y, Epting C, Burridge PW. J Mol Cell Cardiol. 2023 Jul 6:S0022-2828(23)00106-2. doi: 10.1016/j.yjmcc.2023.06.005. PubMed 37421991.
Backbone
  Vector backbone: FU-tetO-Gateway
  Backbone manufacturer: addgene plasmid #43914
  Backbone size w/o insert (bp): 8600
  Total vector size (bp): 9414
  Modifications to backbone: SNAI2 ORF added to plasmid using Gateway cloning
  Vector type: Mammalian Expression, Lentiviral ; Doxycycline Inducible
Growth in bacteria
  Bacterial resistance: Ampicillin, 100 μg/mL
  Growth temperature: 30°C
  Growth strain: NEB Stable
  Copy number: Low Copy
Gene/Insert
  Gene/Insert name: SNAI2
  Species: H. sapiens (human)
  Insert size (bp): 818
  GenBank ID: 3908245
  Entrez Gene: SNAI2 (a.k.a. SLUG, SLUGH, SLUGH1, SNAIL2, WS2D)
  Promoter: TRE promoter, Tet-ON
  Cloning method: Gateway Cloning
  Sequencing primers: 5′ LNCX; T7
Resource information
  A portion of this plasmid was derived from a plasmid made by: SNAI2 cDNA obtained from Dharmacon (Catalog ID: MHS6278-202756972)
Terms and licenses: Academic/Nonprofit Terms; Industry Terms: Not Available to Industry
Depositor comments: This plasmid was generated using Gateway cloning. attB sites were added to SNAI2 via PCR reaction using pCMV-SPORT6-SNAI2 as a template. Resulting fragements were recombined with pDONR221 to generate an entry clone. LR reaction was performed using the destination vector FU-tetO-Gateway (Addgene Plasmid #19778).
How to cite: tetO-SNAI2 was a gift from Paul Burridge (Addgene plasmid # 170702 ; http://n2t.net/addgene:170702 ; RRID:Addgene_170702)
