[The description below was written by a language model from this plasmid's Addgene catalogue record and pLannotate feature annotations shown in this document.]
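Description:
tetO-SNAI2 is a third-generation-style HIV-1 lentiviral transfer plasmid for doxycycline-inducible overexpression of human SNAI2 (SLUG), a zinc-finger transcriptional repressor. It was built on the FU-tetO-Gateway destination vector: the SNAI2 open reading frame was PCR-amplified with attB sites from a commercial cDNA clone, moved into an entry clone, and then transferred by LR recombination. The plasmid, about 9.4 kb, is propagated in E. coli through a ColE1/pUC-type origin with ampicillin selection. The catalogue lists it as low copy and grown in a recombination-deficient strain, as is common for LTR-containing vectors. An f1 origin is also present.

In the viral cassette, a CMV enhancer/promoter fused to a truncated 5' LTR drives genomic RNA production in packaging cells. This is followed by the Ψ packaging signal, a gag fragment, the RRE for Rev-dependent export, and the cPPT/CTS. The payload is controlled by a tetracycline response element with seven tetO repeats joined to a minimal CMV promoter, so expression requires a separately supplied reverse tet transactivator plus doxycycline (Tet-On); no transactivator is encoded here. The SNAI2 coding sequence lies between attB1 and attB2. A V5 tag sequence sits downstream of attB2, but the record does not state whether it is fused in frame. A WPRE enhances transcript expression, and the cassette ends in the 3' LTR and a bGH polyadenylation signal. Outside the LTRs, an SV40/EM7-driven BleoR (Zeocin) cassette is annotated, so it would not be transferred by the virus.

The associated work used the plasmid in screening transcription factor combinations for direct reprogramming of human cells toward a cardiomyocyte-like state.
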