Features (pLannotate 1.2.2; 36 found; start..end, strand, type, name):
     33..85      -  misc_feature   bom (fragment): basis of mobility region from pBR322
    240..619     +  enhancer       CMV enhancer: human cytomegalovirus immediate early enhancer
    620..819     +  promoter       CMV promoter: human cytomegalovirus (CMV) immediate early promoter
    837..1017    +  LTR            5' LTR (truncated): truncated 5' long terminal repeat (LTR) from HIV-1
   1064..1189    +  misc_feature   HIV-1 Ψ: packaging signal of human immunodeficiency virus type 1
   1173..1536    +  CDS            HIV-1 gag (fragment): gag protein from human immunodeficiency virus 1; gag
   1682..1915    +  misc_feature   RRE: The Rev response element (RRE) of HIV-1 allows for Rev-dependent mRNA export from the nucleus to the cytoplasm.
   2292..2392    +  CDS            Rev (fragment): human immunodeficiency virus 1 (HIV-1) Rev protein; rev; enhances nuclear export of unspliced and incompletely spliced viral mRNAs
   2442..2559    +  misc_feature   cPPT/CTS: central polypurine tract and central termination sequence of HIV-1
   2612..2882    +  protein_bind   tetracycline response element: contains seven copies of the tetracycline operator tetO tetracycline repressor TetR
   2893..2910    +  misc_feature   MCS (fragment): pUC18/19 multiple cloning site
   2915..2953    +  promoter       minimal CMV promoter: human cytomegalovirus (CMV) immediate early promoter
   3053..3071    +  promoter       T7 promoter: promoter for bacteriophage T7 RNA polymerase
   3103..3127    +  protein_bind   attB1: mutant version of attB; recombination site for the Gateway® BP reaction BP Clonase™
   3133..3936    +  CDS            SNAI2: SNAI2_HUMAN - Also known as SLUG, SLUGH. Experimental evidence at protein level: Swiss-Prot protein existence level 1. Transcriptional repressor that modulates both activator- dependent and basal transcription. Involved in the generation and migration of neural crest cells. Plays a role in mediating RAF1-induced transcriptional repression of the TJ protein, occludin (OCLN) and subsequent oncogenic transformation of epithelial cells (By similarity). Represses BRCA2 expression by binding to its E2-box- containing silencer and recruiting CTBP1 and HDAC1 in breast cells. In epidermal keratinocytes
   3941..3965    -  protein_bind   attB2: mutant version of attB; recombination site for the Gateway® BP reaction BP Clonase™
   3991..4032    +  CDS            V5 tag: epitope tag from simian virus 5
   4086..4109    +  misc_feature   MCS (fragment): pBluescript multiple cloning site
   4109..4697    +  misc_feature   WPRE: woodchuck hepatitis virus posttranscriptional regulatory element
   4634..5215    +  CDS            nef (fragment): NEF_HV1H2 - Experimental evidence at protein level: Swiss-Prot protein existence level 1. Extracellular Nef protein targets CD4(+) T-lymphocytes for apoptosis by interacting with CXCR4 surface receptors. From Human immunodeficiency virus type 1 group M subtype B (isolate HXB2) (HIV-1).
   5222..5402    +  LTR            5' LTR (truncated): truncated 5' long terminal repeat (LTR) from HIV-1
   5434..5658    +  polyA_signal   bGH poly(A) signal: bovine growth hormone polyadenylation signal
   5662..5683    +  promoter       SV40 promoter (fragment): SV40 enhancer and early promoter
   5704..6132    +  rep_origin     f1 ori (sequence partly withheld): f1 bacteriophage origin of replication; arrow indicates direction of (+) strand synthesis
   6146..6475    +  promoter       SV40 promoter: SV40 enhancer and early promoter
   6523..6570    +  promoter       EM7 promoter: synthetic bacterial promoter&nbsp
   6589..6963    +  CDS            BleoR: antibiotic-binding protein; Sh ble from Streptoalloteichus hindustanus; confers resistance to bleomycin, phleomycin, and Zeocin™
   6973..7098    +  CDS            ble (fragment): BLE_KLEPN - Experimental evidence at protein level: Swiss-Prot protein existence level 1. Binding protein with a strong affinity to the bleomycin family of antibiotics. Binds to CL990; an antimitotic-antibiotic compound. From Klebsiella pneumoniae.
   7093..7214    +  polyA_signal   SV40 poly(A) signal: SV40 polyadenylation signal
   7287..7303    -  protein_bind   lac operator: The lac repressor binds to the lac operator to inhibit transcription in E. coli. This inhibition can be relieved by adding lactose or isopropyl-β-D-thiogalactopyranoside (IPTG). lac repressor encoded by lacI
   7311..7341    -  promoter       lac promoter: promoter for the E. coli lac operon
   7356..7377    -  protein_bind   CAP binding site: CAP binding activates transcription in the presence of cAMP. E. coli catabolite activator protein
   7390..7482    -  CDS            lacI (fragment): lac repressor; lacI; The lac repressor binds to the lac operator to inhibit transcription in E. coli. This inhibition can be relieved by adding lactose or isopropyl-β-D-thiogalactopyranoside (IPTG).
   7665..8253    -  rep_origin     ori: high-copy-number ColE1/pMB1/pBR322/pUC origin of replication
   8424..9284    -  CDS            AmpR: β-lactamase; bla; confers resistance to ampicillin, carbenicillin, and related antibiotics
   9285..9389    -  promoter       AmpR promoter: bla
>Addgene plasmid #170702 | tetO-SNAI2 | addgene full sequence | sequence record 366957 | Addgene NGS Result
ACGTCGACGGATCGGGAGATCTCCCGATCCCCTATGGTGCACTCTCAGTACAATCTGCTCTGATGCCGCA
TAGTTAAGCCAGTATCTGCTCCCTGCTTGTGTGTTGGAGGTCGCTGAGTAGTGCGCGAGCAAAATTTAAG
CTACAACAAGGCAAGGCTTGACCGACAATTGCATGAAGAATCTGCTTAGGGTTAGGCGTTTTGCGCTGCT
TCGCGATGTACGGGCCAGATATACGCGTTGACATTGATTATTGACTAGTTATTAATAGTAATCAATTACG
GGGTCATTAGTTCATAGCCCATATATGGAGTTCCGCGTTACATAACTTACGGTAAATGGCCCGCCTGGCT
GACCGCCCAACGACCCCCGCCCATTGACGTCAATAATGACGTATGTTCCCATAGTAACGCCAATAGGGAC
TTTCCATTGACGTCAATGGGTGGAGTATTTACGGTAAACTGCCCACTTGGCAGTACATCAAGTGTATCAT
ATGCCAAGTACGCCCCCTATTGACGTCAATGACGGTAAATGGCCCGCCTGGCATTATGCCCAGTACATGA
CCTTATGGGACTTTCCTACTTGGCAGTACATCTACGTATTAGTCATCGCTATTACCATGGTGATGCGGTT
TTGGCAGTACATCAATGGGCGTGGATAGCGGTTTGACTCACGGGGATTTCCAAGTCTCCACCCCATTGAC
GTCAATGGGAGTTTGTTTTGGCACCAAAATCAACGGGACTTTCCAAAATGTCGTAACAACTCCGCCCCAT
TGACGCAAATGGGCGGTAGGCGTGTACGGTGGGAGGTCTATATAAGCAGCGCGTTTTGCCTGTACTGGGT
CTCTCTGGTTAGACCAGATCTGAGCCTGGGAGCTCTCTGGCTAACTAGGGAACCCACTGCTTAAGCCTCA
ATAAAGCTTGCCTTGAGTGCTTCAAGTAGTGTGTGCCCGTCTGTTGTGTGACTCTGGTAACTAGAGATCC
CTCAGACCCTTTTAGTCAGTGTGGAAAATCTCTAGCAGTGGCGCCCGAACAGGGACTTGAAAGCGAAAGG
GAAACCAGAGGAGCTCTCTCGACGCAGGACTCGGCTTGCTGAAGCGCGCACGGCAAGAGGCGAGGGGCGG
CGACTGGTGAGTACGCCAAAAATTTTGACTAGCGGAGGCTAGAAGGAGAGAGATGGGTGCGAGAGCGTCA
GTATTAAGCGGGGGAGAATTAGATCGCGATGGGAAAAAATTCGGTTAAGGCCAGGGGGAAAGAAAAAATA
TAAATTAAAACATATAGTATGGGCAAGCAGGGAGCTAGAACGATTCGCAGTTAATCCTGGCCTGTTAGAA
ACATCAGAAGGCTGTAGACAAATACTGGGACAGCTACAACCATCCCTTCAGACAGGATCAGAAGAACTTA
GATCATTATATAATACAGTAGCAACCCTCTATTGTGTGCATCAAAGGATAGAGATAAAAGACACCAAGGA
AGCTTTAGACAAGATAGAGGAAGAGCAAAACAAAAGTAAGACCACCGCACAGCAAGCGGCCGCTGATCTT
CAGACCTGGAGGAGGAGATATGAGGGACAATTGGAGAAGTGAATTATATAAATATAAAGTAGTAAAAATT
GAACCATTAGGAGTAGCACCCACCAAGGCAAAGAGAAGAGTGGTGCAGAGAGAAAAAAGAGCAGTGGGAA
TAGGAGCTTTGTTCCTTGGGTTCTTGGGAGCAGCAGGAAGCACTATGGGCGCAGCGTCAATGACGCTGAC
GGTACAGGCCAGACAATTATTGTCTGGTATAGTGCAGCAGCAGAACAATTTGCTGAGGGCTATTGAGGCG
CAACAGCATCTGTTGCAACTCACAGTCTGGGGCATCAAGCAGCTCCAGGCAAGAATCCTGGCTGTGGAAA
GATACCTAAAGGATCAACAGCTCCTGGGGATTTGGGGTTGCTCTGGAAAACTCATTTGCACCACTGCTGT
GCCTTGGAATGCTAGTTGGAGTAATAAATCTCTGGAACAGATTTGGAATCACACGACCTGGATGGAGTGG
GACAGAGAAATTAACAATTACACAAGCTTAATACACTCCTTAATTGAAGAATCGCAAAACCAGCAAGAAA
AGAATGAACAAGAATTATTGGAATTAGATAAATGGGCAAGTTTGTGGAATTGGTTTAACATAACAAATTG
GCTGTGGTATATAAAATTATTCATAATGATAGTAGGAGGCTTGGTAGGTTTAAGAATAGTTTTTGCTGTA
CTTTCTATAGTGAATAGAGTTAGGCAGGGATATTCACCATTATCGTTTCAGACCCACCTCCCAACCCCGA
GGGGACCCGACAGGCCCGAAGGAATAGAAGAAGAAGGTGGAGAGAGAGACAGAGACAGATCCATTCGATT
AGTGAACGGATCGGCACTGCGTGCGCCAATTCTGCAGACAAATGGCAGTATTCATCCACAATTTTAAAAG
AAAAGGGGGGATTGGGGGGTACAGTGCAGGGGAAAGAATAGTAGACATAATAGCAACAGACATACAAACT
AAAGAATTACAAAAACAAATTACAAAAATTCAAAATTTTCGGGTTTATTACAGGGACAGCAGAGATCCAG
TTTGGTTATCGAGTTTACCACTCCCTATCAGTGATAGAGAAAAGTGAAAGTCGAGTTTACCACTCCCTAT
CAGTGATAGAGAAAAGTGAAAGTCGAGTTTACCACTCCCTATCAGTGATAGAGAAAAGTGAAAGTCGAGT
TTACCACTCCCTATCAGTGATAGAGAAAAGTGAAAGTCGAGTTTACCACTCCCTATCAGTGATAGAGAAA
AGTGAAAGTCGAGTTTACCACTCCCTATCAGTGATAGAGAAAAGTGAAAGTCGAGTTTACCACTCCCTAT
CAGTGATAGAGAAAAGTGAAAGTCGAGCTCGGTACCCGGGTCGAGGTAGGCGTGTACGGTGGGAGGCCTA
TATAAGCAGAGCTCGTTTAGTGAACCGTCAGATCGCCTGGAGACGCCATCCACGCTGTTTTGACCTCCAT
AGAAGACACCGGGACCGATCCAGCCTCCGCGGCCCCGAATTGTAATACGACTCACTATAGGGAGACCCAA
GCTGGCTAGGTAAGCTTGATCAACAAGTTTGTACAAAAAAGCAGGCTTCACCATGCCGCGCTCCTTCCTG
GTCAAGAAGCATTTCAACGCCTCCAAAAAGCCAAACTACAGCGAACTGGACACACATACAGTGATTATTT
CCCCGTATCTCTATGAGAGTTACTCCATGCCTGTCATACCACAACCAGAGATCCTCAGCTCAGGAGCATA
CAGCCCCATCACTGTGTGGACTACCGCTGCTCCATTCCACGCCCAGCTACCCAATGGCCTCTCTCCTCTT
TCCGGATACTCCTCATCTTTGGGGCGAGTGAGTCCCCCTCCTCCATCTGACACCTCCTCCAAGGACCACA
GTGGCTCAGAAAGCCCCATTAGTGATGAAGAGGAAAGACTACAGTCCAAGCTTTCAGACCCCCATGCCAT
TGAAGCTGAAAAGTTTCAGTGCAATTTATGCAATAAGACCTATTCAACTTTTTCTGGGCTGGCCAAACAT
AAGCAGCTGCACTGCGATGCCCAGTCTAGAAAATCTTTCAGCTGTAAATACTGTGACAAGGAATATGTGA
GCCTGGGCGCCCTGAAGATGCATATTCGGACCCACACATTACCTTGTGTTTGCAAGATCTGCGGCAAGGC
GTTTTCCAGACCCTGGTTGCTTCAAGGACACATTAGAACTCACACGGGGGAGAAGCCTTTTTCTTGCCCT
CACTGCAACAGAGCATTTGCAGACAGGTCAAATCTGAGGGCTCATCTGCAGACCCATTCTGATGTAAAGA
AATACCAGTGCAAAAACTGCTCCAAAACCTTCTCCAGAATGTCTCTCCTGCACAAACATGAGGAATCTGG
CTGCTGTGTAGCACACTGAAACCCAGCTTTCTTGTACAAAGTGGTTGATCTAGAGGGCCCGCGGTTCGAA
GGTAAGCCTATCCCTAACCCTCTCCTCGGTCTCGATTCTACGCGTACCGGTCATCATCACCATCACCATT
GAGTTTAAACCCGCTGATCAGCCTCAATTCGATATCAAGCTTATCGATAATCAACCTCTGGATTACAAAA
TTTGTGAAAGATTGACTGGTATTCTTAACTATGTTGCTCCTTTTACGCTATGTGGATACGCTGCTTTAAT
GCCTTTGTATCATGCTATTGCTTCCCGTATGGCTTTCATTTTCTCCTCCTTGTATAAATCCTGGTTGCTG
TCTCTTTATGAGGAGTTGTGGCCCGTTGTCAGGCAACGTGGCGTGGTGTGCACTGTGTTTGCTGACGCAA
CCCCCACTGGTTGGGGCATTGCCACCACCTGTCAGCTCCTTTCCGGGACTTTCGCTTTCCCCCTCCCTAT
TGCCACGGCGGAACTCATCGCCGCCTGCCTTGCCCGCTGCTGGACAGGGGCTCGGCTGTTGGGCACTGAC
AATTCCGTGGTGTTGTCGGGGAAATCATCGTCCTTTCCTTGGCTGCTCGCCTGTGTTGCCACCTGGATTC
TGCGCGGGACGTCCTTCTGCTACGTCCCTTCGGCCCTCAATCCAGCGGACCTTCCTTCCCGCGGCCTGCT
GCCGGCTCTGCGGCCTCTTCCGCGTCTTCGCCTTCGCCCTCAGACGAGTCGGATCTCCCTTTGGGCCGCC
TCCCCGCATCGATACCGTCGACCTCGAGACCTAGAAAAACATGGAGCAATCACAAGTAGCAATACAGCAG
CTACCAATGCTGATTGTGCCTGGCTAGAAGCACAAGAGGAGGAGGAGGTGGGTTTTCCAGTCACACCTCA
GGTACCTTTAAGACCAATGACTTACAAGGCAGCTGTAGATCTTAGCCACTTTTTAAAAGAAAAGGGGGGA
CTGGAAGGGCTAATTCACTCCCAACGAAGACAAGATATCCTTGATCTGTGGATCTACCACACACAAGGCT
ACTTCCCTGATTGGCAGAACTACACACCAGGGCCAGGGATCAGATATCCACTGACCTTTGGATGGTGCTA
CAAGCTAGTACCAGTTGAGCAAGAGAAGGTAGAAGAAGCCAATGAAGGAGAGAACACCCGCTTGTTACAC
CCTGTGAGCCTGCATGGGATGGATGACCCGGAGAGAGAAGTATTAGAGTGGAGGTTTGACAGCCGCCTAG
CATTTCATCACATGGCCCGAGAGCTGCATCCGGACTGTACTGGGTCTCTCTGGTTAGACCAGATCTGAGC
CTGGGAGCTCTCTGGCTAACTAGGGAACCCACTGCTTAAGCCTCAATAAAGCTTGCCTTGAGTGCTTCAA
GTAGTGTGTGCCCGTCTGTTGTGTGACTCTGGTAACTAGAGATCCCTCAGACCCTTTTAGTCAGTGTGGA
AAATCTCTAGCAGGGCCCGTTTAAACCCGCTGATCAGCCTCGACTGTGCCTTCTAGTTGCCAGCCATCTG
TTGTTTGCCCCTCCCCCGTGCCTTCCTTGACCCTGGAAGGTGCCACTCCCACTGTCCTTTCCTAATAAAA
TGAGGAAATTGCATCGCATTGTCTGAGTAGGTGTCATTCTATTCTGGGGGGTGGGGTGGGGCAGGACAGC
AAGGGGGAGGATTGGGAAGACAATAGCAGGCATGCTGGGGATGCGGTGGGCTCTATGGCTTCTGAGGCGG
AAAGAACCAGCTGGGGCTCTAGGGGGTATCCCC
[124 nt withheld, positions 5704-5827]
C
[91 nt withheld, positions 5829-5919]
A
[49 nt withheld, positions 5921-5969]
CCTTTGACGTTGGAGTCCACGTTCTTT
[37 nt withheld, positions 5997-6033]
ACCCTATCTCGGTCTATTCTTTTGATTTATAAGGGATTTTGCCGATTTCGGCCTATTGGTTAAAAAATGA
GCTGATTTAACAAAAATTTAACGCGAATTAATTCTGTGGAATGTGTGTCAGTTAGGGTGTGGAAAGTCCC
CAGGCTCCCCAGCAGGCAGAAGTATGCAAAGCATGCATCTCAATTAGTCAGCAACCAGGTGTGGAAAGTC
CCCAGGCTCCCCAGCAGGCAGAAGTATGCAAAGCATGCATCTCAATTAGTCAGCAACCATAGTCCCGCCC
CTAACTCCGCCCATCCCGCCCCTAACTCCGCCCAGTTCCGCCCATTCTCCGCCCCATGGCTGACTAATTT
TTTTTATTTATGCAGAGGCCGAGGCCGCCTCTGCCTCTGAGCTATTCCAGAAGTAGTGAGGAGGCTTTTT
TGGAGGCCTAGGCTTTTGCAAAAAGCTCCCGGGAGCTTGTATATCCATTTTCGGATCTGATCAGCACGTG
TTGACAATTAATCATCGGCATAGTATATCGGCATAGTATAATACGACAAGGTGAGGAACTAAACCATGGC
CAAGTTGACCAGTGCCGTTCCGGTGCTCACCGCGCGCGACGTCGCCGGAGCGGTCGAGTTCTGGACCGAC
CGGCTCGGGTTCTCCCGGGACTTCGTGGAGGACGACTTCGCCGGTGTGGTCCGGGACGACGTGACCCTGT
TCATCAGCGCGGTCCAGGACCAGGTGGTGCCGGACAACACCCTGGCCTGGGTGTGGGTGCGCGGCCTGGA
CGAGCTGTACGCCGAGTGGTCGGAGGTCGTGTCCACGAACTTCCGGGACGCCTCCGGGCCGGCCATGACC
GAGATCGGCGAGCAGCCGTGGGGGCGGGAGTTCGCCCTGCGCGACCCGGCCGGCAACTGCGTGCACTTCG
TGGCCGAGGAGCAGGACTGACACGTGCTACGAGATTTCGATTCCACCGCCGCCTTCTATGAAAGGTTGGG
CTTCGGAATCGTTTTCCGGGACGCCGGCTGGATGATCCTCCAGCGCGGGGATCTCATGCTGGAGTTCTTC
GCCCACCCCAACTTGTTTATTGCAGCTTATAATGGTTACAAATAAAGCAATAGCATCACAAATTTCACAA
ATAAAGCATTTTTTTCACTGCATTCTAGTTGTGGTTTGTCCAAACTCATCAATGTATCTTATCATGTCTG
TATACCGTCGACCTCTAGCTAGAGCTTGGCGTAATCATGGTCATAGCTGTTTCCTGTGTGAAATTGTTAT
CCGCTCACAATTCCACACAACATACGAGCCGGAAGCATAAAGTGTAAAGCCTGGGGTGCCTAATGAGTGA
GCTAACTCACATTAATTGCGTTGCGCTCACTGCCCGCTTTCCAGTCGGGAAACCTGTCGTGCCAGCTGCA
TTAATGAATCGGCCAACGCGCGGGGAGAGGCGGTTTGCGTATTGGGCGCTCTTCCGCTTCCTCGCTCACT
GACTCGCTGCGCTCGGTCGTTCGGCTGCGGCGAGCGGTATCAGCTCACTCAAAGGCGGTAATACGGTTAT
CCACAGAATCAGGGGATAACGCAGGAAAGAACATGTGAGCAAAAGGCCAGCAAAAGGCCAGGAACCGTAA
AAAGGCCGCGTTGCTGGCGTTTTTCCATAGGCTCCGCCCCCCTGACGAGCATCACAAAAATCGACGCTCA
AGTCAGAGGTGGCGAAACCCGACAGGACTATAAAGATACCAGGCGTTTCCCCCTGGAAGCTCCCTCGTGC
GCTCTCCTGTTCCGACCCTGCCGCTTACCGGATACCTGTCCGCCTTTCTCCCTTCGGGAAGCGTGGCGCT
TTCTCATAGCTCACGCTGTAGGTATCTCAGTTCGGTGTAGGTCGTTCGCTCCAAGCTGGGCTGTGTGCAC
GAACCCCCCGTTCAGCCCGACCGCTGCGCCTTATCCGGTAACTATCGTCTTGAGTCCAACCCGGTAAGAC
ACGACTTATCGCCACTGGCAGCAGCCACTGGTAACAGGATTAGCAGAGCGAGGTATGTAGGCGGTGCTAC
AGAGTTCTTGAAGTGGTGGCCTAACTACGGCTACACTAGAAGAACAGTATTTGGTATCTGCGCTCTGCTG
AAGCCAGTTACCTTCGGAAAAAGAGTTGGTAGCTCTTGATCCGGCAAACAAACCACCGCTGGTAGCGGTG
GTTTTTTTGTTTGCAAGCAGCAGATTACGCGCAGAAAAAAAGGATCTCAAGAAGATCCTTTGATCTTTTC
TACGGGGTCTGACGCTCAGTGGAACGAAAACTCACGTTAAGGGATTTTGGTCATGAGATTATCAAAAAGG
ATCTTCACCTAGATCCTTTTAAATTAAAAATGAAGTTTTAAATCAATCTAAAGTATATATGAGTAAACTT
GGTCTGACAGTTACCAATGCTTAATCAGTGAGGCACCTATCTCAGCGATCTGTCTATTTCGTTCATCCAT
AGTTGCCTGACTCCCCGTCGTGTAGATAACTACGATACGGGAGGGCTTACCATCTGGCCCCAGTGCTGCA
ATGATACCGCGAGACCCACGCTCACCGGCTCCAGATTTATCAGCAATAAACCAGCCAGCCGGAAGGGCCG
AGCGCAGAAGTGGTCCTGCAACTTTATCCGCCTCCATCCAGTCTATTAATTGTTGCCGGGAAGCTAGAGT
AAGTAGTTCGCCAGTTAATAGTTTGCGCAACGTTGTTGCCATTGCTACAGGCATCGTGGTGTCACGCTCG
TCGTTTGGTATGGCTTCATTCAGCTCCGGTTCCCAACGATCAAGGCGAGTTACATGATCCCCCATGTTGT
GCAAAAAAGCGGTTAGCTCCTTCGGTCCTCCGATCGTTGTCAGAAGTAAGTTGGCCGCAGTGTTATCACT
CATGGTTATGGCAGCACTGCATAATTCTCTTACTGTCATGCCATCCGTAAGATGCTTTTCTGTGACTGGT
GAGTACTCAACCAAGTCATTCTGAGAATAGTGTATGCGGCGACCGAGTTGCTCTTGCCCGGCGTCAATAC
GGGATAATACCGCGCCACATAGCAGAACTTTAAAAGTGCTCATCATTGGAAAACGTTCTTCGGGGCGAAA
ACTCTCAAGGATCTTACCGCTGTTGAGATCCAGTTCGATGTAACCCACTCGTGCACCCAACTGATCTTCA
GCATCTTTTACTTTCACCAGCGTTTCTGGGTGAGCAAAAACAGGAAGGCAAAATGCCGCAAAAAAGGGAA
TAAGGGCGACACGGAAATGTTGAATACTCATACTCTTCCTTTTTCAATATTATTGAAGCATTTATCAGGG
TTATTGTCTCATGAGCGGATACATATTTGAATGTATTTAGAAAAATAAACAAATAGGGGTTCCGCGCACA
TTTCCCCGAAAAGTGCCACCTG
